Addgene plasmid #59171: pAAV-Syn-ChrimsonR-tdT
Purpose: AAV-mediated expression of ChrimsonR-tdTomato under the Syn promoter
Depositing lab: Edward Boyden. Publication: Independent optical excitation of distinct neural populations. Klapoetke NC, Murata Y, Kim SS, Pulver SR, Birdsey-Benson A, Cho YK, Morimoto TK, Chuong AS, Carpenter EJ, Tian Z, Wang J, Xie Y, Yan Z, Zhang Y, Chow BY, Surek B, Melkonian M, Jayaraman V, Constantine-Paton M, Wong GK, Boyden ES. Nat Methods. 2014 Mar;11(3):338-46. doi: 10.1038/nmeth.2836. Epub 2014 Feb 9. PubMed 24509633.
Backbone
  Vector backbone: AAV
  Backbone size w/o insert (bp): 4368
  Total vector size (bp): 6864
  Vector type: Mammalian Expression, AAV
Growth in bacteria
  Bacterial resistance: Ampicillin, 100 μg/mL
  Growth temperature: 37°C
  Growth strain: NEB Stable
  Growth instructions: Stbl3 at 30C (use carbenicillin if using Stbl3) OR DH5a at 37C (use ampicillin if using DH5a)
  Copy number: Low Copy
Gene/Insert
  Gene/Insert name: ChrimsonR-tdTomato (alt names: Chrimson K176R mutant; ChR88m19-tdTomato)
  Species: Chlamydomonas noctigama
  Insert size (bp): 2496
  GenBank ID: KF992060
  Promoter: Syn
  Tag / fusion protein: tdTomato (C terminal on insert)
  Cloning method: Restriction Enzyme; 5′ cloning site BamHI (not destroyed); 3′ cloning site EcoRI (not destroyed)
  Sequencing primers: 5′ CTGCGTATGAGTGCAAG; 3′ cagcgtatccacatagcg
Terms and licenses: Academic/Nonprofit Terms; Industry Terms: Not Available to Industry
Depositor comments: Plasmid is completely sequenced by the depositing lab except for part of the 3' ITR.
How to cite: pAAV-Syn-ChrimsonR-tdT was a gift from Edward Boyden (Addgene plasmid # 59171 ; http://n2t.net/addgene:59171 ; RRID:Addgene_59171) For viral preps, please replace (Addgene plasmid # 59171) in the above sentence with: (Addgene viral prep # 59171-AAV1), (Addgene viral prep # 59171-AAV5), (Addgene viral prep # 59171-AAV9), or (Addgene viral prep # 59171-AAVrg)
