[The description below was written by a language model from this plasmid's Addgene catalogue record and pLannotate feature annotations shown in this document.]
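Description:
pAAV-Syn-ChrimsonR-tdT is a 6,864 bp adeno-associated virus transfer plasmid for expressing a red-light-activated channelrhodopsin in neurons. It is maintained in E. coli through a ColE1/pUC-type origin and an ampicillin resistance gene (β-lactamase with its own promoter), and it also carries an f1 phage origin. The catalogue lists it as low copy even though the annotated origin is of the high-copy type. Short matches to lacZα, lacI, SV40 large T antigen and a pBluescript polylinker appear in the feature table and are most likely backbone remnants without a functional role.

The expression cassette sits between two AAV2 inverted terminal repeats, which are the cis elements needed for replication and packaging of the genome into AAV particles when rep, cap and helper functions are supplied in trans. One ITR is annotated only as a fragment, and the depositor notes that part of the 3′ ITR was not covered by their own sequencing. Within the ITRs, the human synapsin I promoter restricts expression to neurons and drives ChrimsonR, the K176R mutant of the Chlamydomonas noctigama opsin Chrimson, which has faster closing kinetics than the parent channel. ChrimsonR is fused at its C terminus to tdTomato, an orange-red tandem-dimer fluorescent protein that marks expressing cells. The roughly 2.5 kb fusion was cloned between BamHI and EcoRI sites that remain intact. A WPRE downstream of the coding sequence boosts transcript stability and expression, and a bovine growth hormone polyadenylation signal terminates the message.

The construct is used for producing AAV for optogenetic excitation of neurons with red light, including experiments that pair it with a blue-shifted opsin to control separate neural populations independently.
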