Features (pLannotate 1.2.2; 15 found; start..end, strand, type, name):
    253..322     -  CDS            lacZα (fragment): LacZα fragment of β-galactosidase; lacZ fragment
    317..449     -  repeat_region  AAV2 ITR (fragment): inverted terminal repeat of adeno-associated virus serotype 2 inverted
    549..996     +  promoter       hSyn promoter: human synapsin I promoter; confers neuron-specific expression (Kügler et al., 2003)
   1015..2064    +  CDS            ChrimsonR: red light-drivable channelrhodopsin from Chlamydomonas noctigama (Klapoetke et al., 2014) K176R mutant with accelerated closing kinetics
   2083..3507    +  CDS            tdTomato: tdTomato is a basic (constitutively fluorescent) orange fluorescent protein published in 2004, derived from Discosoma sp.. It is reported to be a somewhat slowly-maturing tandem dimer with low acid sensitivity.
   3511..3535    +  misc_feature   MCS (fragment): pBluescript multiple cloning site
   3535..4123    +  misc_feature   WPRE: woodchuck hepatitis virus posttranscriptional regulatory element
   4164..4371    +  polyA_signal   bGH poly(A) signal: bovine growth hormone polyadenylation signal
   4402..4470    -  CDS            large T antigen (fragment): large T antigen from SV40 (simian virus 40)
   4541..4674    +  repeat_region  AAV2 ITR: inverted terminal repeat of adeno-associated virus serotype 2 inverted
   4668..4724    -  CDS            lacI (fragment): lac repressor; lacI; The lac repressor binds to the lac operator to inhibit transcription in E. coli. This inhibition can be relieved by adding lactose or isopropyl-β-D-thiogalactopyranoside (IPTG).
   4907..5495    -  rep_origin     ori: high-copy-number ColE1/pMB1/pBR322/pUC origin of replication
   5666..6526    -  CDS            AmpR: β-lactamase; bla; confers resistance to ampicillin, carbenicillin, and related antibiotics
   6527..6631    -  promoter       AmpR promoter: bla
   6684..248     -  rep_origin     f1 ori (across the origin) (sequence partly withheld): f1 bacteriophage origin of replication; arrow indicates direction of (+) strand synthesis
>Addgene plasmid #59171 | pAAV-Syn-ChrimsonR-tdT | addgene full sequence | sequence record 169764 | Addgene NGS Result
GGGCGATGGCCCACTACGTGAACCATCACCCT
[91 nt withheld, positions 33-123]
G
[124 nt withheld, positions 125-248]
CCCATTCGCCATTCAGGCTGCGCAACTGTTGGGAAGGGCGATCGGTGCGGGCCTCTTCGCTATTACGCCA
GCTGCGCGCTCGCTCGCTCACTGAGGCCGCCCGGGCAAAGCCCGGGCGTCGGGCGACCTTTGGTCGCCCG
GCCTCAGTGAGCGAGCGAGCGCGCAGAGAGGGAGTGGCCAACTCCATCACTAGGGGTTCCTTGTAGTTAA
TGATTAACCCGCCATGCTACTTATCTACGTAGCCATGCTCTAGGAAGATCGTAGGTTAATTAATCTAGAC
TGCAGAGGGCCCTGCGTATGAGTGCAAGTGGGTTTTAGGACCAGGATGAGGCGGGGTGGGGGTGCCTACC
TGACGACCGACCCCGACCCACTGGACAAGCACCCAACCCCCATTCCCCAAATTGCGCATCCCCTATCAGA
GAGGGGGAGGGGAAACAGGATGCGGCGAGGCGCGTGCGCACTGCCAGCTTCAGCACCGCGGACAGTGCCT
TCGCCCCCGCCTGGCGGCGCGCGCCACCGCCGCCTCAGCACTGAAGGCGCGCTGACGTCACTCGCCGGTC
CCCCGCAAACTCCCCTTCCCGGCCACCTTGGTCGCGTCCGCGCCGCCGCCGGCCCAGCCGGACCGCACCA
CGCGAGGCGCGAGATAGGGGGGCACGGGCGCGACCATCTGCGCTGCGGCGCCGGCGACTCAGCGCTGCCT
CAGTCTGCGGTGGGCAGCGGAGGAGTCGTGTCGTGCCTGAGAGCGCAGTCGAGAGGATCCGCCACCATGG
CTGAGCTGATCAGCAGCGCCACCAGATCTCTGTTTGCCGCCGGAGGCATCAACCCTTGGCCTAACCCCTA
CCACCACGAGGACATGGGCTGTGGAGGAATGACACCTACAGGCGAGTGCTTCAGCACCGAGTGGTGGTGT
GACCCTTCTTACGGACTGAGCGACGCCGGATACGGATATTGCTTCGTGGAGGCCACAGGCGGCTACCTGG
TCGTGGGAGTGGAGAAGAAGCAGGCTTGGCTGCACAGCAGAGGCACACCAGGAGAAAAGATCGGCGCCCA
GGTCTGCCAGTGGATTGCTTTCAGCATCGCCATCGCCCTGCTGACATTCTACGGCTTCAGCGCCTGGAAG
GCCACTTGCGGTTGGGAGGAGGTCTACGTCTGTTGCGTCGAGGTGCTGTTCGTGACCCTGGAGATCTTCA
AGGAGTTCAGCAGCCCCGCCACAGTGTACCTGTCTACCGGCAACCACGCCTATTGCCTGCGCTACTTCGA
GTGGCTGCTGTCTTGCCCCGTGATCCTGATCAGACTGAGCAACCTGAGCGGCCTGAAGAACGACTACAGC
AAGCGGACCATGGGCCTGATCGTGTCTTGCGTGGGAATGATCGTGTTCGGCATGGCCGCAGGACTGGCTA
CCGATTGGCTCAAGTGGCTGCTGTATATCGTGTCTTGCATCTACGGCGGCTACATGTACTTCCAGGCCGC
CAAGTGCTACGTGGAAGCCAACCACAGCGTGCCTAAAGGCCATTGCCGCATGGTCGTGAAGCTGATGGCC
TACGCTTACTTCGCCTCTTGGGGCAGCTACCCAATCCTCTGGGCAGTGGGACCAGAAGGACTGCTGAAGC
TGAGCCCTTACGCCAACAGCATCGGCCACAGCATCTGCGACATCATCGCCAAGGAGTTTTGGACCTTCCT
GGCCCACCACCTGAGGATCAAGATCCACGAGCACATCCTGATCCACGGCGACATCCGGAAGACCACCAAG
ATGGAGATCGGAGGCGAGGAGGTGGAAGTGGAAGAGTTCGTGGAGGAGGAGGACGAGGACACAGTGGCGG
CACCGGTAGTAGCAGTGAGTAAGGGCGAGGAAGTGATCAAAGAGTTCATGCGGTTTAAGGTGAGAATGGA
AGGAAGCATGAACGGCCACGAGTTCGAAATTGAGGGAGAAGGAGAGGGACGGCCCTACGAGGGCACCCAG
ACAGCCAAGCTGAAAGTGACAAAGGGCGGGCCTCTGCCATTCGCTTGGGACATCCTGAGCCCACAGTTTA
TGTACGGCTCCAAGGCCTATGTGAAACATCCAGCTGACATTCCCGATTATAAGAAACTGAGCTTCCCCGA
GGGGTTTAAGTGGGAAAGAGTGATGAACTTCGAGGACGGAGGCCTGGTGACTGTGACCCAGGACAGCTCC
CTGCAGGATGGGACCCTGATCTACAAGGTGAAAATGAGAGGGACAAATTTTCCCCCTGATGGACCTGTGA
TGCAGAAGAAAACTATGGGATGGGAGGCCTCCACCGAAAGGCTGTATCCACGCGACGGGGTGCTGAAAGG
AGAAATCCACCAGGCTCTGAAGCTGAAAGATGGGGGACATTACCTGGTGGAGTTCAAGACAATCTACATG
GCCAAGAAACCTGTGCAGCTGCCAGGCTACTATTACGTGGACACAAAACTGGATATCACTTCACACAACG
AGGACTACACTATTGTGGAGCAGTATGAACGGAGCGAGGGGAGACACCATCTGTTCCTGGGCCATGGGAC
TGGAAGTACCGGCTCAGGGTCTAGTGGAACCGCCTCAAGCGAGGATAACAATATGGCTGTGATCAAAGAG
TTCATGAGGTTTAAGGTGCGCATGGAGGGCAGCATGAATGGGCACGAATTTGAGATTGAAGGAGAGGGCG
AAGGGAGGCCTTACGAGGGCACACAGACTGCCAAGCTGAAAGTGACCAAGGGAGGACCACTGCCTTTCGC
TTGGGATATCCTGTCTCCTCAGTTTATGTACGGAAGTAAGGCCTATGTCAAGCATCCCGCTGACATTCCT
GATTACAAGAAACTGTCTTTCCCAGAGGGCTTTAAGTGGGAGAGAGTGATGAATTTTGAAGATGGAGGCC
TGGTGACCGTGACACAGGACTCCTCTCTGCAGGATGGCACTCTGATCTACAAAGTCAAAATGCGCGGCAC
CAATTTTCCACCCGATGGGCCCGTGATGCAGAAGAAAACAATGGGGTGGGAGGCCAGCACTGAACGGCTG
TATCCTAGAGACGGAGTGCTGAAGGGCGAAATCCACCAGGCCCTGAAGCTGAAAGACGGCGGCCACTACC
TGGTGGAGTTCAAAACCATCTACATGGCCAAGAAACCAGTGCAGCTGCCCGGCTATTACTATGTGGACAC
CAAGCTGGATATCACATCCCACAATGAAGACTACACCATTGTGGAACAGTATGAGAGGTCTGAAGGACGC
CACCATCTGTTTCTGTACGGCATGGATGAGCTGTATAAGTAAGAATTCGATATCAAGCTTATCGATAATC
AACCTCTGGATTACAAAATTTGTGAAAGATTGACTGGTATTCTTAACTATGTTGCTCCTTTTACGCTATG
TGGATACGCTGCTTTAATGCCTTTGTATCATGCTATTGCTTCCCGTATGGCTTTCATTTTCTCCTCCTTG
TATAAATCCTGGTTGCTGTCTCTTTATGAGGAGTTGTGGCCCGTTGTCAGGCAACGTGGCGTGGTGTGCA
CTGTGTTTGCTGACGCAACCCCCACTGGTTGGGGCATTGCCACCACCTGTCAGCTCCTTTCCGGGACTTT
CGCTTTCCCCCTCCCTATTGCCACGGCGGAACTCATCGCCGCCTGCCTTGCCCGCTGCTGGACAGGGGCT
CGGCTGTTGGGCACTGACAATTCCGTGGTGTTGTCGGGGAAATCATCGTCCTTTCCTTGGCTGCTCGCCT
GTGTTGCCACCTGGATTCTGCGCGGGACGTCCTTCTGCTACGTCCCTTCGGCCCTCAATCCAGCGGACCT
TCCTTCCCGCGGCCTGCTGCCGGCTCTGCGGCCTCTTCCGCGTCTTCGCCTTCGCCCTCAGACGAGTCGG
ATCTCCCTTTGGGCCGCCTCCCCGCATCGATACCGTCGACCCGGGCGGCCGCTCATAAAGCTCGACTGTG
CCTTCTAGTTGCCAGCCATCTGTTGTTTGCCCCTCCCCCGTGCCTTCCTTGACCCTGGAAGGTGCCACTC
CCACTGTCCTTTCCTAATAAAATGAGGAAATTGCATCGCATTGTCTGAGTAGGTGTCATTCTATTCTGGG
GGGTGGGGTGGGGCAGGACAGCAAGGGGGAGGATTGGGAAGACAATAGCAGGCATGCTGGGGATGCGGTC
CGGACTGTACAATTGCATTCATTTTATGTTTCAGGTTCAGGGGGAGATGTGGGAGGTTTTTTAAAGCAAG
TAAAACCTCTACAAATGTGGTAAAATCGATAAGGATCTTCCTAGAGCATGGCTACGTAGATAAGTAGCAT
GGCGGGTTAATCATTAACTACAAGGAACCCCTAGTGATGGAGTTGGCCACTCCCTCTCTGCGCGCTCGCT
CGCTCACTGAGGCCGGGCGACCAAAGGTCGCCCGACGCCCGGGCTTTGCCCGGGCGGCCTCAGTGAGCGA
GCGAGCGCGCAGCTGCATTAATGAATCGGCCAACGCGCGGGGAGAGGCGGTTTGCGTATTGGGCGCTCTT
CCGCTTCCTCGCTCACTGACTCGCTGCGCTCGGTCGTTCGGCTGCGGCGAGCGGTATCAGCTCACTCAAA
GGCGGTAATACGGTTATCCACAGAATCAGGGGATAACGCAGGAAAGAACATGTGAGCAAAAGGCCAGCAA
AAGGCCAGGAACCGTAAAAAGGCCGCGTTGCTGGCGTTTTTCCATAGGCTCCGCCCCCCTGACGAGCATC
ACAAAAATCGACGCTCAAGTCAGAGGTGGCGAAACCCGACAGGACTATAAAGATACCAGGCGTTTCCCCC
TGGAAGCTCCCTCGTGCGCTCTCCTGTTCCGACCCTGCCGCTTACCGGATACCTGTCCGCCTTTCTCCCT
TCGGGAAGCGTGGCGCTTTCTCATAGCTCACGCTGTAGGTATCTCAGTTCGGTGTAGGTCGTTCGCTCCA
AGCTGGGCTGTGTGCACGAACCCCCCGTTCAGCCCGACCGCTGCGCCTTATCCGGTAACTATCGTCTTGA
GTCCAACCCGGTAAGACACGACTTATCGCCACTGGCAGCAGCCACTGGTAACAGGATTAGCAGAGCGAGG
TATGTAGGCGGTGCTACAGAGTTCTTGAAGTGGTGGCCTAACTACGGCTACACTAGAAGAACAGTATTTG
GTATCTGCGCTCTGCTGAAGCCAGTTACCTTCGGAAAAAGAGTTGGTAGCTCTTGATCCGGCAAACAAAC
CACCGCTGGTAGCGGTGGTTTTTTTGTTTGCAAGCAGCAGATTACGCGCAGAAAAAAAGGATCTCAAGAA
GATCCTTTGATCTTTTCTACGGGGTCTGACGCTCAGTGGAACGAAAACTCACGTTAAGGGATTTTGGTCA
TGAGATTATCAAAAAGGATCTTCACCTAGATCCTTTTAAATTAAAAATGAAGTTTTAAATCAATCTAAAG
TATATATGAGTAAACTTGGTCTGACAGTTACCAATGCTTAATCAGTGAGGCACCTATCTCAGCGATCTGT
CTATTTCGTTCATCCATAGTTGCCTGACTCCCCGTCGTGTAGATAACTACGATACGGGAGGGCTTACCAT
CTGGCCCCAGTGCTGCAATGATACCGCGAGACCCACGCTCACCGGCTCCAGATTTATCAGCAATAAACCA
GCCAGCCGGAAGGGCCGAGCGCAGAAGTGGTCCTGCAACTTTATCCGCCTCCATCCAGTCTATTAATTGT
TGCCGGGAAGCTAGAGTAAGTAGTTCGCCAGTTAATAGTTTGCGCAACGTTGTTGCCATTGCTACAGGCA
TCGTGGTGTCACGCTCGTCGTTTGGTATGGCTTCATTCAGCTCCGGTTCCCAACGATCAAGGCGAGTTAC
ATGATCCCCCATGTTGTGCAAAAAAGCGGTTAGCTCCTTCGGTCCTCCGATCGTTGTCAGAAGTAAGTTG
GCCGCAGTGTTATCACTCATGGTTATGGCAGCACTGCATAATTCTCTTACTGTCATGCCATCCGTAAGAT
GCTTTTCTGTGACTGGTGAGTACTCAACCAAGTCATTCTGAGAATAGTGTATGCGGCGACCGAGTTGCTC
TTGCCCGGCGTCAATACGGGATAATACCGCGCCACATAGCAGAACTTTAAAAGTGCTCATCATTGGAAAA
CGTTCTTCGGGGCGAAAACTCTCAAGGATCTTACCGCTGTTGAGATCCAGTTCGATGTAACCCACTCGTG
CACCCAACTGATCTTCAGCATCTTTTACTTTCACCAGCGTTTCTGGGTGAGCAAAAACAGGAAGGCAAAA
TGCCGCAAAAAAGGGAATAAGGGCGACACGGAAATGTTGAATACTCATACTCTTCCTTTTTCAATATTAT
TGAAGCATTTATCAGGGTTATTGTCTCATGAGCGGATACATATTTGAATGTATTTAGAAAAATAAACAAA
TAGGGGTTCCGCGCACATTTCCCCGAAAAGTGCCACCTAAATTGTAAGCGTTAATATTTTGTTAAAATTC
GCGTTAAATTTTTGTTAAATCAGCTCATTTTTTAACCAATAGGCCGAAATCGGCAAAATCCCTTATAAAT
CAAAAGAATAGACCGAGATAGGGT
[37 nt withheld, positions 6783-6819]
AAAGAACGTGGACTCCAACGTCAAAGGGCGAAAAACCGTCTATCA
