>Addgene plasmid #59171 | pAAV-Syn-ChrimsonR-tdT | addgene partial sequence | sequence record 94014 | CrimsonChR-F1 5'-ATCATCGCCAAGGAGTTTTG-3'
AGGATCAAGATCCACGAGCACATCCTGATCCACGGCGACATCCGGAAGACCACCAAGATGGAGATCGGAG
GCGAGGAGGTGGAAGTGGAAGAGTTCGTGGAGGAGGAGGACGAGGACACAGTGGCGGCACCGGTAGTAGC
AGTGAGTAAGGGCGAGGAAGTGATCAAAGAGTTCATGCGGTTTAAGGTGAGAATGGAAGGAAGCATGAAC
GGCCACGAGTTCGAAATTGAGGGAGAAGGAGAGGGACGGCCCTACGAGGGCACCCAGACAGCCAAGCTGA
AAGTGACAAAGGGCGGGCCTCTGCCATTCGCTTGGGACATCCTGAGCCCACAGTTTATGTACGGCTCCAA
GGCCTATGTGAAACATCCAGCTGACATTCCCGATTATAAGAAACTGAGCTTCCCCGAGGGGTTTAAGTGG
GAAAGAGTGATGAACTTCGAGGACGGAGGCCTGGTGACTGTGACCCAGGACAGCTCCCTGCAGGATGGGA
CCCTGATCTACAAGGTGAAAATGAGAGGGACAAATTTTCCCCCTGATGGACCTGTGATGCAGAAGAAAAC
TATGGGATGGGAGGCCTCCACCGAAAGGCTGTATCCACGCGACGGGGTGCTGAAAGGAGAAATCCACCAG
GCTCTGAAGCTGAAAGATGGGGGACATTACCTGGTGGAGTTCAAGACAATCTACATGGCCAAGAAACCTG
TGCAGCTGCCAGGCTACTATTACGTGGACACAAAACTGGATATCACTTCACACAACGAGGACTACACTAT
TGTGGAGCAGTATGAACGGAGCGAGGGGAGACACCATCTGTTCCTGGGCCATGGGACTGGAAGTACCGGC
TCAGGGTCTAGTGGAACCGCCTCAAGCGAGGATAACAATATGGCTGTGATCAAAGAGTTCATGAGGTTTA
AGGTGCGCATGGAGGGCAGCATGAATGGGCACGAATTTGAGATTGAAGGAGAGGGCGAAGGGAGGCCTTA
CGAGGGCACACAGACTGCCAAGCTGAAAGTGACCAAGGGAGGACCACTGCCTTTCGCTTGGGATATCCTG
TCTCCTCAGTTTATGTACGGAAGTAAG
