>Addgene plasmid #59171 | pAAV-Syn-ChrimsonR-tdT | addgene partial sequence | sequence record 94016 | WPRE-R 5'-CATAGCGTAAAAGGAGCAACA-3'
ATTTTGTAATCCAGAGGTTGATTATCGATAAGCTTGATATCGAATTCTTACTTATACAGCTCATCCATGC
CGTACAGAAACAGATGGTGGCGTCCTTCAGACCTCTCATACTGTTCCACAATGGTGTAGTCTTCATTGTG
GGATGTGATATCCAGCTTGGTGTCCACATAGTAATAGCCGGGCAGCTGCACTGGTTTCTTGGCCATGTAG
ATGGTTTTGAACTCCACCAGGTAGTGGCCGCCGTCTTTCAGCTTCAGGGCCTGGTGGATTTCGCCCTTCA
GCACTCCGTCTCTAGGATACAGCCGTTCAGTGCTGGCCTCCCACCCCATTGTTTTCTTCTGCATCACGGG
CCCATCGGGTGGAAAATTGGTGCCGCGCATTTTGACTTTGTAGATCAGAGTGCCATCCTGCAGAGAGGAG
TCCTGTGTCACGGTCACCAGGCCTCCATCTTCAAAATTCATCACTCTCTCCCACTTAAAGCCCTCTGGGA
AAGACAGTTTCTTGTAATCAGGAATGTCAGCGGGATGCTTGACATAGGCCTTACTTCCGTACATAAACTG
AGGAGACAGGATATCCCAAGCGAAAGGCAGTGGTCCTCCCTTGGTCACTTTCAGCTTGGCAGTCTGTGTG
CCCTCGTAAGGCCTCCCTTCGCCCTCTCCTTCAATCTCAAATTCGTGCCCATTCATGCTGCCCTCCATGC
GCACCTTAAACCTCATGAACTCTTTGATCACAGCCATATTGTTATCCTCGCTTGAGGCGGTTCCACTAGA
CCCTGAGCCGGTACTTCCAGTCCCATGGCCCAGGAACAGATGGTGTCTCCCCTCGCTCCGTTCATACTGC
TCCACAATAGTGTAGTCCTCGTTGTGTGAAGTGATATCCAGTTTTGTGTCCACGTAATAGTAGCCTGGCA
GCTGCACAGGTTTCTTGGCCATGTAGATTGTCTTGAACTCCACCAGGTAATGTCCCCCATCTTTCAGCTT
CAGAGCCTGGTGGATTTCTCCTTTCAGCACCCCGTCGCGTGGATACAGCCTTTCGGTG
