>Addgene plasmid #59171 | pAAV-Syn-ChrimsonR-tdT | addgene partial sequence | sequence record 94020 | pMH4-5 5'-gactcagcgctgcctcagtctg-3'
TGTTTGCCGCCGGAGGCATCAACCCTTGGCCTAACCCCTACCACCACGAGGACATGGGCTGTGGAGGAAT
GACACCTACAGGCGAGTGCTTCAGCACCGAGTGGTGGTGTGACCCTTCTTACGGACTGAGCGACGCCGGA
TACGGATATTGCTTCGTGGAGGCCACAGGCGGCTACCTGGTCGTGGGAGTGGAGAAGAAGCAGGCTTGGC
TGCACAGCAGAGGCACACCAGGAGAAAAGATCGGCGCCCAGGTCTGCCAGTGGATTGCTTTCAGCATCGC
CATCGCCCTGCTGACATTCTACGGCTTCAGCGCCTGGAAGGCCACTTGCGGTTGGGAGGAGGTCTACGTC
TGTTGCGTCGAGGTGCTGTTCGTGACCCTGGAGATCTTCAAGGAGTTCAGCAGCCCCGCCACAGTGTACC
TGTCTACCGGCAACCACGCCTATTGCCTGCGCTACTTCGAGTGGCTGCTGTCTTGCCCCGTGATCCTGAT
CAGACTGAGCAACCTGAGCGGCCTGAAGAACGACTACAGCAAGCGGACCATGGGCCTGATCGTGTCTTGC
GTGGGAATGATCGTGTTCGGCATGGCCGCAGGACTGGCTACCGATTGGCTCAAGTGGCTGCTGTATATCG
TGTCTTGCATCTACGGCGGCTACATGTACTTCCAGGCCGCCAAGTGCTACGTGGAAGCCAACCACAGCGT
GCCTAAAGGCCATTGCCGCATGGTCGTGAAGCTGATGGCCTACGCTTACTTCGCCTCTTGGGGCAGCTAC
CCAATCCTCTGGGCAGTGGGACCAGAAGGACTGCTGAAGCTGAGCCCTTACGCCAACAGCATCGGCCACA
GCATCTGCGACATCATCGCCAAGGAGTTTTGGACCTTCCTGGCCCACCACCTGAGGATCAAGATCCACGA
GCACATCCTGATCCACGGCGACATCCGGAAGACCACCAAGATGGA
