>Addgene plasmid #59171 | pAAV-Syn-ChrimsonR-tdT | addgene partial sequence | sequence record 95461 | F1ori-R 5'-AGGGAAGAAAGCGAAAGGAG-3'
[74 nt withheld, positions 1-74]
CCCATTCGCCATTCAGGCTGCGCAACTGTTGGGAAGGGCGATCGGTGCGGGCCTCTTCGCTATTACGCCA
GCTGCGCGCTC
