>Addgene plasmid #59171 | pAAV-Syn-ChrimsonR-tdT | addgene partial sequence | sequence record 95462 | hSyn1pro-F 5'-gcaagtgggttttaggacca-3'
GGTGCCTACCTGACGACCGACCCCGACCCACTGGACAAGCACCCAACCCCCATTCCCCAAATTGCGCATC
CCCTATCAGAGAGGGGGAGGGGAAACAGGATGCGGCGAGGCGCGTGCGCACTGCCAGCTTCAGCACCGCG
GACAGTGCCTTCGCCCCCGCCTGGCGGCGCGCGCCACCGCCGCCTCAGCACTGAAGGCGCGCTGACGTCA
CTCGCCGGTCCCCCGCAAACTCCCCTTCCCGGCCACCTTGGTCGCGTCCGCGCCGCCGCCGGCCCAGCCG
GACCGCACCACGCGAGGCGCGAGATAGGGGGGCACGGGCGCGACCATCTGCGCTGCGGCGCCGGCGACTC
AGCGCTGCCTCAGTCTGCGGTGGGCAGCGGAGGAGTCGTGTCGTGCCTGAGAGCGCAGTCGAGAGGATCC
GCCACCATGGCTGAGCTGATCAGCAGCGCCACCAGATCTCTGTTTGCCGCCGGAGGCATCAACCCTTGGC
CTAACCCCTACCACCACGAGGACATGGGCTGTGGAGGAATGACACCTACAGGCGAGTGCTTCAGCACCGA
GTGGTGGTGTGACCCTTCTTACGGACTGAGCGACGCCGGATACGGATATTGCTTCGTGGAGGCCACAGGC
GGCTACCTGGTCGTGGGAGTGGAGAAGAAGCAGGCTTGGCTGCACAGCAGAGGCACACCAGGAGAAAAGA
TCGGCGCCCAGGTCTGCCAGTGGATTGCTTTCAGCATCGCCATCGCCCTGCTGACATTCTACGGCTTCAG
CGCCTGGAAGGCCACTTGCGGTTGG
